Addgene plasmid #178677: A1-LCD+7R+10D
Purpose: Bacterial expression of N-terminally 6His tagged A1-LCD with seven Arg residues added, ten Glu residues added (LCD: low-complexity domain, aa 186-320)
Depositing lab: Tanja Mittag. Depositing organization: St. Jude Children's Research Hospital. Publication: Deciphering how naturally occurring sequence features impact the phase behaviours of disordered prion-like domains. Bremer A, Farag M, Borcherds WM, Peran I, Martin EW, Pappu RV, Mittag T. Nat Chem. 2022 Feb;14(2):196-207. doi: 10.1038/s41557-021-00840-w. Epub 2021 Dec 20. PubMed 34931046.
Backbone
  Vector backbone: pDEST17
  Vector type: Bacterial Expression
Growth in bacteria
  Bacterial resistance: Ampicillin, 100 μg/mL
  Growth temperature: 37°C
  Growth strain: DH5alpha
  Copy number: Low Copy
Gene/Insert
  Gene/Insert name: A1-LCD+7R+10D
  Species: H. sapiens (human)
  Mutation: seven Arg residues added, ten Glu residues added
  Entrez Gene: HNRNPA1 (a.k.a. ALS19, ALS20, HNRPA1, HNRPA1L3, IBMPFD3, MPD3, UP 1, hnRNP A1, hnRNP-A1)
  Tag / fusion protein: 6xHis (N terminal on insert)
  Cloning method: Gateway Cloning
Terms and licenses: Academic/Nonprofit Terms; Industry Terms: Not Available to Industry
How to cite: A1-LCD+7R+10D was a gift from Tanja Mittag (Addgene plasmid # 178677 ; http://n2t.net/addgene:178677 ; RRID:Addgene_178677)
