[The description below was written by a language model from this plasmid's Addgene catalogue record and pLannotate feature annotations shown in this document.]
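Description:
A1-LCD+7R+10D is a bacterial expression plasmid built on the Gateway destination vector pDEST17, carrying a charge-altered variant of the low-complexity domain (LCD, residues 186–320) of human hnRNP A1 (HNRNPA1). The backbone is pBR322-derived: it has a ColE1/pMB1-type origin together with the bom mobility region and the rop gene, which holds copy number down and agrees with the catalogue's low-copy designation. Selection is by ampicillin through the bla β-lactamase gene under its own promoter. The tetracycline-resistance gene survives only as interrupted fragments flanking the expression cassette, so it is not expected to be functional.

The expression cassette runs from a T7 promoter and the phage T7 gene 10 ribosome binding site through an N-terminal histidine tag (catalogued as 6xHis), an attB1 site, a partial match to a TEV protease recognition site, and then the roughly 400 bp HNRNPA1 LCD coding region, followed by attB2 and the T7 terminator. The attB sites are the scars of the Gateway recombination used to insert the gene. The TEV site would allow the His tag to be removed after affinity purification. The annotation tool matched the insert to the bovine orthologue, but the catalogue gives the species as human. A short downstream hit to a T7 gene 10B-derived solubility tag lies beyond attB2 and is probably residual vector sequence rather than part of the product.

The record is internally inconsistent about the variant: the name indicates seven added arginines and ten added aspartates (10D), whereas the purpose and mutation fields say ten glutamates. The construct is intended for T7 polymerase-driven production of the recombinant LCD in E. coli, and the associated study examined how sequence features affect the phase behaviour of disordered prion-like domains.
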