Features (pLannotate 1.2.2; 18 found; start..end, strand, type, name):
     53..157     +  promoter       AmpR promoter: bla
    158..1018    +  CDS            AmpR: β-lactamase; bla; confers resistance to ampicillin, carbenicillin, and related antibiotics
   1189..1777    +  rep_origin     ori: high-copy-number ColE1/pMB1/pBR322/pUC origin of replication
   1963..2102    -  misc_feature   bom: basis of mobility region from pBR322
   2204..2395    -  CDS            rop: Rop protein, which maintains plasmids at low copy number; rop
   2412..2792    +  CDS            YPB1_ECOLX: Protein predicted: Swiss-Prot protein existence level 4. From Escherichia coli.
   3034..3938    -  CDS            TcR (fragment): tetracycline efflux protein; tet; confers resistance to tetracycline
   3960..3978    +  promoter       T7 promoter: promoter for bacteriophage T7 RNA polymerase
   4010..4032    +  RBS            RBS: efficient ribosome binding site from bacteriophage T7 gene 10 (Olins and Rangwala, 1989)
   4050..4070    +  CDS            8xHis (fragment): 8xHis affinity tag
   4079..4103    +  protein_bind   attB1: mutant version of attB; recombination site for the Gateway® BP reaction BP Clonase™
   4109..4125    +  CDS            TEV site (fragment): tobacco etch virus (TEV) protease recognition and cleavage site
   4130..4534    +  CDS            HNRNPA1 (fragment): ROA1_BOVIN - Also known as HNRPA1. Experimental evidence at protein level: Swiss-Prot protein existence level 1. Involved in the packaging of pre-mRNA into hnRNP particles, transport of poly(A) mRNA from the nucleus to the cytoplasm and may modulate splice site selection. May bind to specific miRNA hairpins. Binds to the IRES and thereby inhibits the translation of the apoptosis protease activating factor APAF1. From Bos taurus (Bovine).
   4539..4563    -  protein_bind   attB2: mutant version of attB; recombination site for the Gateway® BP reaction BP Clonase™
   4573..4622    +  CDS            SET1 (fragment): solubility-enhancement tag derived from T7 phage gene 10B
   4630..4677    +  terminator     T7 terminator: transcription terminator for bacteriophage T7 RNA polymerase
   4703..4995    -  CDS            TcR (fragment): tetracycline efflux protein; tet; confers resistance to tetracycline
   5043..5071    -  promoter       tet promoter: E. coli promoter for tetracycline efflux protein gene
>Addgene plasmid #178677 | A1-LCD+7R+10D | addgene full sequence | sequence record 356191 | Addgene NGS Result
CATGATAATAATGGTTTCTTAGACGTCAGGTGGCACTTTTCGGGGAAATGTGCGCGGAACCCCTATTTGT
TTATTTTTCTAAATACATTCAAATATGTATCCGCTCATGAGACAATAACCCTGATAAATGCTTCAATAAT
ATTGAAAAAGGAAGAGTATGAGTATTCAACATTTCCGTGTCGCCCTTATTCCCTTTTTTGCGGCATTTTG
CCTTCCTGTTTTTGCTCACCCAGAAACGCTGGTGAAAGTAAAAGATGCTGAAGATCAGTTGGGTGCACGA
GTGGGTTACATCGAACTGGATCTCAACAGCGGTAAGATCCTTGAGAGTTTTCGCCCCGAAGAACGTTTTC
CAATGATGAGCACTTTTAAAGTTCTGCTATGTGGCGCGGTATTATCCCGTGTTGACGCCGGGCAAGAGCA
ACTCGGTCGCCGCATACACTATTCTCAGAATGACTTGGTTGAGTACTCACCAGTCACAGAAAAGCATCTT
ACGGATGGCATGACAGTAAGAGAATTATGCAGTGCTGCCATAACCATGAGTGATAACACTGCGGCCAACT
TACTTCTGACAACGATCGGAGGACCGAAGGAGCTAACCGCTTTTTTGCACAACATGGGGGATCATGTAAC
TCGCCTTGATCGTTGGGAACCGGAGCTGAATGAAGCCATACCAAACGACGAGCGTGACACCACGATGCCT
GCAGCAATGGCAACAACGTTGCGCAAACTATTAACTGGCGAACTACTTACTCTAGCTTCCCGGCAACAAT
TAATAGACTGGATGGAGGCGGATAAAGTTGCAGGACCACTTCTGCGCTCGGCCCTTCCGGCTGGCTGGTT
TATTGCTGATAAATCTGGAGCCGGTGAGCGTGGGTCTCGCGGTATCATTGCAGCACTGGGGCCAGATGGT
AAGCCCTCCCGTATCGTAGTTATCTACACGACGGGGAGTCAGGCAACTATGGATGAACGAAATAGACAGA
TCGCTGAGATAGGTGCCTCACTGATTAAGCATTGGTAACTGTCAGACCAAGTTTACTCATATATACTTTA
GATTGATTTAAAACTTCATTTTTAATTTAAAAGGATCTAGGTGAAGATCCTTTTTGATAATCTCATGACC
AAAATCCCTTAACGTGAGTTTTCGTTCCACTGAGCGTCAGACCCCGTAGAAAAGATCAAAGGATCTTCTT
GAGATCCTTTTTTTCTGCGCGTAATCTGCTGCTTGCAAACAAAAAAACCACCGCTACCAGCGGTGGTTTG
TTTGCCGGATCAAGAGCTACCAACTCTTTTTCCGAAGGTAACTGGCTTCAGCAGAGCGCAGATACCAAAT
ACTGTCCTTCTAGTGTAGCCGTAGTTAGGCCACCACTTCAAGAACTCTGTAGCACCGCCTACATACCTCG
CTCTGCTAATCCTGTTACCAGTGGCTGCTGCCAGTGGCGATAAGTCGTGTCTTACCGGGTTGGACTCAAG
ACGATAGTTACCGGATAAGGCGCAGCGGTCGGGCTGAACGGGGGGTTCGTGCACACAGCCCAGCTTGGAG
CGAACGACCTACACCGAACTGAGATACCTACAGCGTGAGCTATGAGAAAGCGCCACGCTTCCCGAAGGGA
GAAAGGCGGACAGGTATCCGGTAAGCGGCAGGGTCGGAACAGGAGAGCGCACGAGGGAGCTTCCAGGGGG
AAACGCCTGGTATCTTTATAGTCCTGTCGGGTTTCGCCACCTCTGACTTGAGCGTCGATTTTTGTGATGC
TCGTCAGGGGGGCGGAGCCTATGGAAAAACGCCAGCAACGCGGCCTTTTTACGGTTCCTGGCCTTTTGCT
GGCCTTTTGCTCACATGTTCTTTCCTGCGTTATCCCCTGATTCTGTGGATAACCGTATTACCGCCTTTGA
GTGAGCTGATACCGCTCGCCGCAGCCGAACGACCGAGCGCAGCGAGTCAGTGAGCGAGGAAGCGGAAGAG
CGCCTGATGCGGTATTTTCTCCTTACGCATCTGTGCGGTATTTCACACCGCAATGGTGCACTCTCAGTAC
AATCTGCTCTGATGCCGCATAGTTAAGCCAGTATACACTCCGCTATCGCTACGTGACTGGGTCATGGCTG
CGCCCCGACACCCGCCAACACCCGCTGACGCGCCCTGACGGGCTTGTCTGCTCCCGGCATCCGCTTACAG
ACAAGCTGTGACCGTCTCCGGGAGCTGCATGTGTCAGAGGTTTTCACCGTCATCACCGAAACGCGCGAGG
CAGCTGCGGTAAAGCTCATCAGCGTGGTCGTGAAGCGATTCACAGATGTCTGCCTGTTCATCCGCGTCCA
GCTCGTTGAGTTTCTCCAGAAGCGTTAATGTCTGGCTTCTGATAAAGCGGGCCATGTTAAGGGCGGTTTT
TTCCTGTTTGGTCACTGATGCCTCCGTGTAAGGGGGATTTCTGTTCATGGGGGTAATGATACCGATGAAA
CGAGAGAGGATGCTCACGATACGGGTTACTGATGATGAACATGCCCGGTTACTGGAACGTTGTGAGGGTA
AACAACTGGCGGTATGGATGCGGCGGGACCAGAGAAAAATCACTCAGGGTCAATGCCAGCGCTTCGTTAA
TACAGATGTAGGTGTTCCACAGGGTAGCCAGCAGCATCCTGCGATGCAGATCCGGAACATAATGGTGCAG
GGCGCTGACTTCCGCGTTTCCAGACTTTACGAAACACGGAAACCGAAGACCATTCATGTTGTTGCTCAGG
TCGCAGACGTTTTGCAGCAGCAGTCGCTTCACGTTCGCTCGCGTATCGGTGATTCATTCTGCTAACCAGT
AAGGCAACCCCGCCAGCCTAGCCGGGTCCTCAACGACAGGAGCACGATCATGCGCACCCGTGGCCAGGAC
CCAACGCTGCCCGAGATGCGCCGCGTGCGGCTGCTGGAGATGGCGGACGCGATGGATATGTTCTGCCAAG
GGTTGGTTTGCGCATTCACAGTTCTCCGCAAGAATTGATTGGCTCCAATTCTTGGAGTGGTGAATCCGTT
AGCGAGGTGCCGCCGGCTTCCATTCAGGTCGAGGTGGCCCGGCTCCATGCACCGCGACGCAACGCGGGGA
GGCAGACAAGGTATAGGGCGGCGCCTACAATCCATGCCAACCCGTTCCATGTGCTCGCCGAGGCGGCATA
AATCGCCGTGACGATCAGCGGTCCAATGATCGAAGTTAGGCTGGTAAGAGCCGCGAGCGATCCTTGAAGC
TGTCCCTGATGGTCGTCATCTACCTGCCTGGACAGCATGGCCTGCAACGCGGGCATCCCGATGCCGCCGG
AAGCGAGAAGAATCATAATGGGGAAGGCCATCCAGCCTCGCGTCGCGAACGCCAGCAAGACGTAGCCCAG
CGCGTCGGCCGCCATGCCGGCGATAATGGCCTGCTTCTCGCCGAAACGTTTGGTGGCGGGACCAGTGACG
AAGGCTTGAGCGAGGGCGTGCAAGATTCCGAATACCGCAAGCGACAGGCCGATCATCGTCGCGCTCCAGC
GAAAGCGGTCCTCGCCGAAAATGACCCAGAGCGCTGCCGGCACCTGTCCTACGAGTTGCATGATAAAGAA
GACAGTCATAAGTGCGGCGACGATAGTCATGCCCCGCGCCCACCGGAAGGAGCTGACTGGGTTGAAGGCT
CTCAAGGGCATCGGTCGATCGACGCTCTCCCTTATGCGACTCCTGCATTAGGAAGCAGCCCAGTAGTAGG
TTGAGGCCGTTGAGCACCGCCGCCGCAAGGAATGGTGCATGCAAGGAGATGGCGCCCAACAGTCCCCCGG
CCACGGGGCCTGCCACCATACCCACGCCGAAACAAGCGCTCATGAGCCCGAAGTGGCGAGCCCGATCTTC
CCCATCGGTGATGTCGGCGATATAGGCGCCAGCAACCGCACCTGTGGCGCCGGTGATGCCGGCCACGATG
CGTCCGGCGTAGAGGATCGAGATCTCGATCCCGCGAAATTAATACGACTCACTATAGGGAGACCACAACG
GTTTCCCTCTAGAAATAATTTTGTTTAACTTTAAGAAGGAGATATACATATGTCGTACTACCATCACCAT
CACCATCACCTCGAATCAACAAGTTTGTACAAAAAAGCAGGCTTCGAGAACCTGTATTTTCAGGGTAGCA
TGGCAAGCGCAGATAGCAGCCAGCGTGATCGTGATGGTCGTGGTAATTTTGGTGATGGCCGTGGCGGTGG
TTTTGGTGGTAATGATAATTTTGGCCGTGGTGGCAATTTTAGCGATCGTGGTGGCTTTGGCGGTAGTCGT
GGTGGTGGTCGTTATGGTGGTGATGGTGATCGTTATAATGGTTTTGGCAATGATGGTCGCAACTTTGGTG
GTGGCGGTAGCTATAACGATTTTGGCAACTATAATAACCAGAGCAGCAACTTCGATCCGATGAAAGGCGG
TAACTTTCGTGATCGTAGCAGCGGTCCGTATGATCGCGGTGGTCAGTATTTTGCCAAACCGCGTAATCAA
GGTGGCTATGGTGGTAGCAGCAGCAGCCGTAGCTATGGTAGTGATCGTCGTTTTTAAGACCCAGCTTTCT
TGTACAAAGTGGTTGATTCGAGGCTGCTAACAAAGCCCGAAAGGAAGCTGAGTTGGCTGCTGCCACCGCT
GAGCAATAACTAGCATAACCCCTTGGGGCCTCTAAACGGGTCTTGAGGGGTTTTTTGCTGAAAGGAGGAA
CTATATCCGGATATCCACAGGACGGGTGTGGTCGCCATGATCGCGTAGTCGATAGTGGCTCCAAGTAGCG
AAGCGAGCAGGACTGGGCGGCGGCCAAAGCGGTCGGACAGTGCTCCGAGAACGGGTGCGCATAGAAATTG
CATCAACGCATATAGCGCTAGCAGCACGCCATAGTGACTGGCGATGCTGTCGGAATGGACGATATCCCGC
AAGAGGCCCGGCAGTACCGGCATAACCAAGCCTATGCCTACAGCATCCAGGGTGACGGTGCCGAGGATGA
CGATGAGCGCATTGTTAGATTTCATACACGGTGCCTGACTGCGTTAGCAATTTAACTGTGATAAACTACC
GCATTAAAGCTTATCGATGATAAGCTGTCAAACATGAGAATTCTTGAAGACGAAAGGGCCTCGTGATACG
CCTATTTTTATAGGTTAATGT
